>Addgene plasmid #98783 | pLR16-Phes* | addgene full sequence | sequence record 189220 | Addgene NGS Result
TCTAGAGCGGCCGCCACCGCGAGACGAAAGGGCCTCGTGATACGCCTATTTTTATAGGTTAATGTCATGA
TAATAATGGTTTCTTAGACGTCATTAACCCTCACTAAAGGGAACAAAAGCTGGTACCGGGCCCCCCCTCG
AGGTCGACGGTATCGATAAGCTTGATATCGAATTCCTGCAGCCCGGGGGATCCACTAGTTCTAGAGCGGC
CGCCACCGATGTGAGGCATTTTCGCTCTTTCCGGCGAGGCTAGTTACCCTTAAGTTATTGGTATGACTGG
TTTTAAGCGCAAAAAAAGTTGCTTTTTCGTACCTATTAATGTATCGTTAGAAAACCGACTGTAAAAAGTA
CAGTCGGCATTATCTCATATTATAAAAGCCAGTCATTAGGCCTATCTGACAATTCCTGAATAGAGTTCAT
AAACAATCCTGCATGATAACCATCACAAACAGAATGATGTACCTGTAAAGATAGCGGTAAATATATTGAA
TTACCTTTATTAATGAATTTTCCTGCTGTAATAATGGGTAGAAGGTAATTACTATTATTATTGATATTTA
AGTTAAACCCAGTAAATGAAGTCCATGGAATAATAGAAAGAGAAAAAGCATTTTCAGGTATAGGTGTTTT
GGGAAACAATTTCCCCGAACCATTATATTTCTCTACATCAGAAAGGTATAAATCATAAAACTCTTTGAAG
TCATTCTTTACAGGAGTCCAAATACCAGAGAATGTTTTAGATACACCATCAAAAATTGTATAAAGTGGCT
CTAACTTATCCCAATAACCTAACTCTCCGTCGCTATTGTAACCAGTTCTAAAAGCTGTATTTGAGTTTAT
CACCCTTGTCACTAAGAAAATAAATGCAGGGTAAAATTTATATCCTTCTTGTTTTATGTTTCGGTATAAA
ACACTAATATCAATTTCTGTGGTTATACTAAAAGTCGTTTGTTGGTTCAAATAATGATTAAATATCTCTT
TTCTCTTCCAATTGTCTAAATCAATTTTATTAAAGTTCATTTGATATGCCTCCTAAATTTTTATCTAAAG
TGAATTTAGGAGGCTTACTTGTCTGCTTTCTTCATTAGAATCAATCCTTTTTTAAAAGTCAATATTACTG
TAACATAAATATATATTTTAAAAATATCCCACTTTATCCAATTTTCGTTTGTTGAACTAATGGGTGCTTT
AGTTGAAGAATAAAAGACCACATTAAAAAATGTGGTCTTTTGTGTTTTTTTAAAGGATTTGAGCGTAGCG
AAAAATCCTTTTCTTTCTTATCTTGATAATAAGGGTAACTATTGCCGGGATAGACTGTAACATTCTCACG
CATAAAATCCCCTTTCATTTTCTAATGTAAATCTATTACCTTATTATTAATTCAATTCGCTCATAATTAA
TCCTTTTTCTTATTACGCAAAATGGCCCGATTTAAGCACACCCTTTATTCCGTTAATGCGCCATGACAGC
CATGATAATTACTAATACTAGGAGAAGTTAATAAATACGTATCAGTGCAATTTATTCTTCAAATGTAGCA
CCTGAAGTCAGCCCCATACGATATAAGTTGTAATTCTCCGCCGCTTGCCCTCATCTGTTACGCCGGCGGT
AGCCGGCCAGCCTCGCAGAGCAGGATTCCCGTTGAGCACCGCCAGGTGCGAATAAGGGACAGTGAAGAAG
GAACACCCGCTCGCGGGTGGGCCTACTTCACCTATCCTGCCCGGCTGACGCCGTTGGATACACCAAGGAA
AGTCTACACGAACCCTTTGGCAAAATCCTGTATATCGTGCGAAAAAGGATGGATATACCGAAAAAATCGC
TATAATGACCCCGAAGCAGGGTTATGCAGCGGAAAAGCGCTGCTTCCCTGCTGTTTTGTGGAATATCTAC
CGACTGGAAACAGGCAAATGCAGGAAATTACTGAACTGAGGGGACAGGCGAGAGGCGATCGCATAACTTC
GTATAGCATACATGCATAAACTGCATCCCTTAACTTGTTTTTCGTGTGCCTATTTTTTGTGAATCGATTA
TGTCTTTTGCGCAGTCGGCTTAAACCAGTTTTCGTTGGTGCGAAAAAAGAGTGTCTTGTGACACTCTTAA
ATTCAAAATCTATCGGTCAGATTTATACCGATTTGATTTTATATATTCTTGAATAACATACGCCGAGTTA
TCACATAAAAGCGGGAACCAATCATCAAATTTAAACTTCATTGCATAATCCATTAAACTCTTAAATTCTA
CGATTCCTTGTTCATCAATAAACTCAATCATTTCTTTAATTAATTTATATCTATCTGTTGTTGTTTTCTT
TAATAATTCATCAACATCTACACCGCCATAAACTATCATATCTTCTTTTTGATATTTAAATTTATTAGGA
TCGTCCATGTGAAGCATATATCTCACAAGACCTTTCACACTTCCTGCAATCTGCGGAATAGTCGCATTCA
ATTCTTCTGTAATTATTTTTATCTGTTCATAAGATTTATTACCCTCATACATCACTAGAATATGATAATG
CTCTTTTTTCATCCTATCTTCTGTATCAGTATCCCTATCATGTAATGGAGACACTACAAATTGAATGTGT
AACTCTTTTAAATACTCTAACCACTCGGCTTTTGCTGATTCTGGATATAAAACAAATGTCCAATTACGTC
CTCTTGAATTTTTCTTGTTTTCAGTTTCTTTTATTACATTTTCGCTCATGATATAATAACGGTGCTAATA
CATTTAACAAAATTTAGTCATAGATAGGCAGCATGCCAGTGCTGTCTATCTTTTTTTGTTTAAAATGCAC
CGTATTCCTCCTTTGCATATTTTTTTATTAGAATACCGGTTGCATCTGATTTGCTAATATTATATTTTTC
TTTGATTCTATTTAATATCTCATTTTCTTCTGTTGTAAGTCTTAAAGTAACAGCAACTTTTTTCTCTTCT
TTTCTATCTACAACCATCACTGTACCTCCCAACATCTGTTTTTTTCACTTTAACATAAAAAACAACCTTT
TAACATTAAAAACCCAATATTTATTTATTTGTTTGGACAATGGACAATGGACACCTAGGGGGGAGGTCGT
AGTACCCCCCTATGTTTTCTCCCCTAAATAACCCCAAAAATCTAAGAAAAAAAGACCTCAAAAAGGTCTT
TAATTAACATCTCAAATTTCGCATTTATTCCAATTTCCTTTTTGCGTGTGATGCGCTGCGTCCATTAAAA
ATCCTAGAGCTTTGCAACCGAAAGTTAATAGCTGTCGCTACTACTTTCGCTTACGCTCTAAGTATATTTT
AAGGACTGTCACACGCAAAAAGTTTTCTCGGCATAAAAGTACCTCTACATCTCTAAATCGTCTGTACGCT
GTTTCTCACGCTTTCTATCGACCTTCTGGACATTATCCTGTACAACATCCATAAACTGTCCCACACGCTC
GAATTTGGAATCATTAAAGAATTTCTCTTTAAGCCTATTAAACCCTTTCTCAAACCCAGGGAAATTCGCC
CTCGCAGCACGATATAAAGTCACTGTACTATCTTGAAATTTCTCTGATACATTCAACTGCTCATTCAAAC
TATCATTCTCTCGCTTTAATTTATTAACCTCTTTACTTTTTTCGTGATACCCCTCTTTCCATGTATTCAC
TACTTCTTTCAAACTCTCTCTACGTTTTTTTAATTCTTGATTTTCTGTGTAATAGTCTGTGCTCTTAATA
TTTTCGTAATCATCAACAATCCGTTCGAAGAGATTGTTTCTTGCAGGCGTTCAAATTCATCAGCAGTTAA
TATCTTTCTACCAGTCTCTTCACGTCCAGAGAACAAACCTGTACGCTCATTTTCATAATCAAAGGGTTTC
GTAGACCTCATATGCTCTATTCCACTCTGTAACTGCTTATTTGCCTTCTGTAACTCATCCTTAACTTCTT
GCAGTTCCTGTTTATGAAATACAGTATCTTTCTTGTACTGATCCAGTTGCTCAAAAAAATCTCGGTCAGA
TGTTACTAGCAACTCATTTACAAGAACAGCATCTTTCCTCGTTTTTCTTGTACCTGTTTTTTGTGATTCA
ATAATTTCTTTGACACGTTCGTTGTAATCAATATTTTTATCATTTTTCAAATCATAATTTTCACGTGTTC
GCTCATGGTCAATATCATCATTCGTTCTACTTTTTCGCTCTCTTTGATTATGAAATTGCATGCCTTTTAG
TCCAGCTGGCACGACAGGTTTCCCGACTGGAAAGCGGGCAGTGAGCGCAACGCAATTAATGTGAGTTAGC
TCACTCATTAGGCACCCCAGGCTTTACACTTTATGCTTCCGGCTCGTATGTTGTGTGGAATTGTGAGCGG
ATAACAATTTCACACAGGAAACAGCTATGACATGATTACGAATTCGAGCTCCAATTCGCCCTATAGTGAG
TCGTATTGACGTCGCTATTTAACGACCCTGCCCTGAACCGACGACCGGGTCGAATTTGCTTTCGAATTTC
TGCCATTCATCCGCTTATTATCACTTATTCAGGCGTAGCAACCAGGCGTTTAAGGGCACCAATAACTGCC
TTAAAAAAATTACGCCCCGCCCTGCCACTCATCGCAGTACTGTTGTAATTCATTAAGCATTCTGCCGACA
TGGAAGCCATCACAAACGGCATGATGAACCTGAATCGCCAGCGGCATCAGCACCTTGTCGCCTTGCGTAT
AATATTTGCCCATGGTGAAAACGGGGGCGAAGAAGTTGTCCATATTGGCCACGTTTAAATCAAAACTGGT
GAAACTCACCCAGGGATTGGCTGAGACGAAAAACATATTCTCAATAAACCCTTTAGGGAAATAGGCCAGG
TTTTCACCGTAACACGCCACATCTTGCGAATATATGTGTAGAAACTGCCGGAAATCGTCGTGGTATTCAC
TCCAGAGCGATGAAAACGTTTCAGTTTGCTCATGGAAAACGGTGTAACAAGGGTGAACACTATCCCATAT
CACCAGCTCACCGTCTTTCATTGCCATACGGAATTCCGGATGAGCATTCATCAGGCGGGCAAGAATGTGA
ATAAAGGCCGGATAAAACTTGTGCTTATTTTTCTTTACGGTCTTTAAAAAGGCCGTAATATCCAGCTGAA
CGGTCTGGTTATAGGTACATTGAGCAACTGACTGAAATGCCTCAAAATGTTCTTTACGATGCCATTGGGA
TATATCAACGGTGGTATATCCAGTGATTTTTTTCTCCATTTTAGCTTCCTTAGCTCCTGAAAATCTCGAT
AACTCAAAAAATACGCCCGGTAGTGATCTTATTTCATTATGGTGAAAGTTGGAACCTCTTACGTGCCGAT
CAACGTCTCATTTTCGCCAAAAGTTGGCCCAGGGCTTCCCGGTATCAACAGGGACACCAGGATTTATTTA
TTCTGCGAAGTGATCTTCCGTCACAGGTATTTATTCGGCGCAAAGTGCGTCGGGTGATGCTGCCAACTTA
CTGATTTAGTGTATGATGGTGTTTTTGAGGTGCTCCAGTGGCTTCTGTTTCTATCAGCTGTCCCTCCTGT
TCAGTACTGACGGGGTGGTCCGGGAGCTGCATGTGTCAGAGGTTTTCACCGTCATCACCGAAACGACCTT
ACGCCTGTTTAAACTGCGAAATAAATCTGACATCGTTTGTATAGAAGTGGCGGATATCATCAATGCCATA
TTTCAGCATCGCGATGCGCTCAACACCCATTCCGAATCCGAAGCCCTGATATTCCTTCGGATCAAAGCCA
GCCATTTTAAGCACGTTCGGGTGAACCATTCCGGCACCGAGGATTTCAATCCAGCCTGTTCCTTTACATA
CTGAGCAGCCGTTCCCACCGCATTTAAAGCATGTCACATCCACTTCTACTGAAGGCTCAGTAAACGGGAA
GAAGCTTGGGCGGAGTCTGATTTCACGGTCTTGCCCGAACATTTTTTTCGCAACAAGTTCAAGCGTTCCT
TTTAAATCACTCATGCTGATGTTTTTGTCAACGACAAGCCCTTCAATTTGCATAAATTGGTGAGAGTGCG
TCGCATCATCGTTATCACGGCGATATACTTTACCCGGGCAAATGATTTTAACGGGACCTTTGCCTTCATG
CTTTTCCATCGTACGTGTTTGGACAGGAGAAGTTTGCGTTCTCATCAAAGTTTCCTCTGTGATGTAAAAG
CTGTCCTGCATATCGCGCGCTGGGTGTTCTTTCGGAAGATTGAGCGATTCGAAGTTGTAGTAATCCGTTT
CAACCTCTGGCCCTTCCTCGACTGTGTAGCCCATACCGATAAATAAATCTTCAATTTCTTCAATGACAAC
AGTGAGCGGATGGCGGCCGCCGACTGCAACAGGGTTCCCCGGCAGCGTGACGTCAATTGTCTGTCCTGCA
AGCTTCTGTTTCATTTCCTCTTCTTCAAGCTTCTCGTTTTTGTCAGCAATCGCATTGGCAATACGCTCCC
TTACTTCGTTCGCGAGCGCCCCCATTTTTGGACGTTCCTCAGCAGAAAGCTTGCCCATTCCGCGCAGCAC
TTCTGTAATCGGCCCTTTTTTTCCGAGATATTGCACCCGAATATCATTGACAACCTTCAATGAGCTTGCC
GCTTCTACTTGTTCTAAAGCTTCTTGTTCCAGCTGTTTTAGCTTTTCTTCCATCTGCAGCACTCTCCTTC
TACATTTTTTAACCTAATAATGCCAAATACCGTTTGCCACCCCTCTCTTTTGATAATTATAATATTGGCG
AAATTCGCTTCTAAAGATGAAACGCAATATTATATGCTTGCTTTATCGGCCGACACACATTATGCCACAC
CTTGTAGATAAAGTCAACAACTTTTTGCAAAATTGAGCTCGCGTAACGGCAAAAGCACCGCCGGACATCA
GCGCTAGCGGAGTGTATACTGGCTTACTATGTTGGCACTGATGAGGGTGTCAGTGAAGTGCTTCATGTGG
CAGGAGAAAAAAGGCTGCACCGGTGCGTCAGCAGAATATGTGATACAGGATATATTCCGCTTCCTCGCTC
ACTGACTCGCTACGCTCGGTCGTTCGACTGCGGCGAGCGGAAATGGCTTACGAACGGGGCGGAGATTTCC
TGGAAGATGCCAGGAAGATACTTAACAGGGAAGTGAGAGGGCCGCGGCAAAGCCGTTTTTCCATAGGCTC
CGCCCCCCTGACAAGCATCACGAAATCTGACGCTCAAATCAGTGGTGGCGAAACCCGACAGGACTATAAA
GATACCAGGCGTTTCCCCCTGGCGGCTCCCTCGTGCGCTCTCCTGTTCCTGCCTTTCGGTTTACCGGTGT
CATTCCGCTGTTATGGCCGCGTTTGTCTCATTCCACGCCTGACACTCAGTTCCGGGTAGGCAGTTCGCTC
CAAGCTGGACTGTATGCACGAACCCCCCGTTCAGTCCGACCGCTGCGCCTTATCCGGTAACTATCGTCTT
GAGTCCAACCCGGAAAGACATGCAAAAGCACCACTGGCAGCAGCCACTGGTAATTGATTTAGAGGAGTTA
GTCTTGAAGTCATGCGCCGGTTAAGGCTAAACTGAAAGGACAAGTTTTGGTGACTGCGCTCCTCCAAGCC
AGTTACCTCGGTTCAAAGAGTTGGTAGCTCAGAGAACCTTCGAAAAACCGCCCTGCAAGGCGGTTTTTTC
GTTTTCAGAGCAAGAGATTACGCGCAGACCAAAACGATCTCAAGAAGATCATCTATTAATCAGATAAAAT
ATT
Features (pLannotate 1.2.2; 25 found; start..end, strand, type, name):
     93..110     +  promoter       T3 promoter (fragment): promoter for bacteriophage T3 RNA polymerase
    122..218     -  misc_feature   MCS (fragment): pBluescript multiple cloning site
    234..347     -  CDS            cop (fragment): COP1_STAAU - Protein predicted: Swiss-Prot protein existence level 4. Putative control of replication message. From Staphylococcus aureus.
    373..1020    -  CDS            cat: CAT1_STAAU - Experimental evidence at transcript level: Swiss-Prot protein existence level 2. This enzyme is an effector of chloramphenicol resistance in bacteria. From Staphylococcus aureus.
   1205..1321    -  CDS            cop (fragment): COP1_STAAU - Protein predicted: Swiss-Prot protein existence level 4. Putative control of replication message. From Staphylococcus aureus.
   1613..1722    -  oriT           oriT: incP origin of transfer
   1953..1973    +  protein_bind   lox66 (fragment): Right element (RE) mutant of loxP (Araki et al., 2010). Cre-mediated recombination occurs in the 8-bp core sequence (GCATACAT). Cre recombinase
   2113..2709    -  CDS            repF: REPY_STAAU - Also known as repC. Protein inferred from homology: Swiss-Prot protein existence level 3. Is essential for plasmid replication. Nicks the positive strand at the plus origin of replication. From Staphylococcus aureus.
   2793..2957    -  CDS            COP6_STAAU: Experimental evidence at protein level: Swiss-Prot protein existence level 1. Acts in trans as a negative regulatory element in pE194 replication. From Staphylococcus aureus.
   3338..3736    -  CDS            pre (fragment): PRE1_STAAU - Also known as mob. Protein inferred from homology: Swiss-Prot protein existence level 3. The interaction of the RSA site and the PRE protein may not only serves a function in plasmid maintenance, but may also contributes to the distribution of small antibiotic resistance plasmids among Gram- positive bacteria. From Staphylococcus aureus.
   3736..4194    -  CDS            pre (fragment): PRE1_STAAU - Also known as mob. Protein inferred from homology: Swiss-Prot protein existence level 3. The interaction of the RSA site and the PRE protein may not only serves a function in plasmid maintenance, but may also contributes to the distribution of small antibiotic resistance plasmids among Gram- positive bacteria. From Staphylococcus aureus.
   4203..4244    +  CDS            lacI (fragment): lac repressor; lacI; The lac repressor binds to the lac operator to inhibit transcription in E. coli. This inhibition can be relieved by adding lactose or isopropyl-β-D-thiogalactopyranoside (IPTG).
   4257..4278    +  protein_bind   CAP binding site: CAP binding activates transcription in the presence of cAMP. E. coli catabolite activator protein
   4293..4323    +  promoter       lac promoter: promoter for the E. coli lac operon
   4331..4347    +  protein_bind   lac operator: The lac repressor binds to the lac operator to inhibit transcription in E. coli. This inhibition can be relieved by adding lactose or isopropyl-β-D-thiogalactopyranoside (IPTG). lac repressor encoded by lacI
   4400..4417    -  promoter       T7 promoter (fragment): promoter for bacteriophage T7 RNA polymerase
   4560..5219    -  CDS            CmR: chloramphenicol acetyltransferase; cat; confers resistance to chloramphenicol
   5220..5322    -  promoter       cat promoter: promoter of the E. coli cat gene encoding chloramphenicol acetyltransferase
   5443..5549    +  mobile_element IS1 (fragment): prokaryotic transposable element IS1
   5566..5595    -  CDS            rop (fragment): Rop protein, which maintains plasmids at low copy number; rop
   5608..6621    -  CDS            pheS: SYFA_STAHJ - Experimental evidence at protein level: Swiss-Prot protein existence level 1. From Staphylococcus haemolyticus (strain JCSC1435).
   6860..6886    +  misc_feature   bom (fragment): basis of mobility region from pBR322
   6985..7040    -  rep_origin     RSF ori (fragment): Plasmids containing the RSF 1030 origin of replication can be propagated in E. coli cells that contain additional plasmids with compatible origins.
   7128..7673    -  rep_origin     p15A ori: Plasmids containing the medium-copy-number p15A origin of replication can be propagated in E. coli cells that contain a second plasmid with the ColE1 origin.
   7703..21      -  misc_feature   MCS (fragment) (across the origin): pBluescript multiple cloning site
