[The description below was written by a language model from this plasmid's Addgene catalogue record and pLannotate feature annotations shown in this document.]
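Description:
pLR16-Phes* is a 7.7 kb suicide (conditionally replicating) shuttle vector for allelic exchange in Listeria monocytogenes, assembled from a pKSV7oriT derivative (pBHE261) and pPL2. In E. coli it is maintained through a p15A origin. The catalogue lists it as high copy, although p15A is usually regarded as medium copy. Selection is with chloramphenicol, and the feature table shows two chloramphenicol acetyltransferase genes: an E. coli-type CmR with its own cat promoter, and a Staphylococcus aureus-type cat that typically serves as the Gram-positive marker. The Gram-positive replication functions are annotated as pE194-related elements (repF, a cop-type negative regulator, and pre/mob fragments), consistent with the pKSV7 lineage. The record does not spell out how replication is restricted in Listeria. An incP oriT allows conjugative transfer from E. coli donors, and pBluescript-derived multiple cloning site fragments, flanked by T3 and T7 promoter remnants, provide the likely place to insert homology arms.

The distinguishing payload is pheS*, a mutated phenylalanyl-tRNA synthetase alpha subunit gene recorded as originating from Bacillus subtilis and carrying an A309G substitution. The automated annotation matched it to a Staphylococcus haemolyticus homologue, which reflects similarity rather than the stated source. The mutation loosens the phenylalanine-binding pocket so that the enzyme accepts the toxic analogue p-chloro-phenylalanine. When pheS* is strongly expressed from a constitutive promoter (not identified in the feature table), cells retaining the plasmid become sensitive to the analogue. After chloramphenicol selection of integrants, growth on p-chloro-phenylalanine eliminates merodiploids and enriches for the second recombination event and plasmid loss, which speeds the construction of markerless Listeria mutants.
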