Addgene plasmid #98783: pLR16-Phes*
Purpose: Suicide vector for allelic exchange in Listeria utilizing an engineered counterselection marker for Listeria monocytogenes based on a mutated phenylalanyl-tRNA synthetase gene (pheS*).
Depositing lab: Anat Herskovits. Depositing organization: Tel Aviv University. Publication: An Effective Counterselection System for Listeria monocytogenes and Its Use To Characterize the Monocin Genomic Region of Strain 10403S. Argov T, Rabinovich L, Sigal N, Herskovits AA. Appl Environ Microbiol. 2017 Mar 2;83(6). pii: e02927-16. doi: 10.1128/AEM.02927-16. Print 2017 Mar 15. PubMed 28039138.
Backbone
  Vector backbone: An pKSV7oriT derivative vector (pBHE261) and pPL2
  Vector type: Bacterial Expression
Growth in bacteria
  Bacterial resistance: Chloramphenicol, 25 μg/mL
  Growth temperature: 37°C
  Growth strain: DH5alpha
  Copy number: High Copy
Gene/Insert
  Gene/Insert name: pheS
  Species: Bacillus subtillis
  Mutation: A309G
Terms and licenses: Academic/Nonprofit Terms; Industry Terms: Not Available to Industry
Depositor comments: Construction of Listeria monocytogenes mutants by allelic exchange has been laborious and time-consuming due to lack of proficient selection markers for the final recombination event, that is, a marker conveying substance sensitivity to the bacteria bearing it, enabling the exclusion of merodiploids and selection for plasmid loss. In order to address this issue, we engineered a counterselection marker based on a mutated phenylalanyl-tRNA synthetase gene (pheS*). This mutation renders the phenylalanine-binding site of the enzyme more promiscuous and allows the binding of the toxic p-chloro-phenylalanine analog (p-Cl-phe) as a substrate. When pheS* is introduced into L. monocytogenes and highly expressed under control of a constitutively active promoter, the bacteria become sensitive to p-Cl-phe supplemented in the medium. This enabled us to utilize pheS* as a negative selection marker and generate a novel, efficient suicide vector for allelic exchange in L. monocytogenes.
How to cite: pLR16-Phes* was a gift from Anat Herskovits (Addgene plasmid # 98783 ; http://n2t.net/addgene:98783 ; RRID:Addgene_98783)
